Addgene plasmid #81562: pDONR223_RB1_p.V654L
Purpose: Gateway Donor vector containing RB1 , part of the Target Accelerator Plasmid Collection.
Depositing lab: Jesse Boehm & William Hahn & David Root. Depositing organization: Broad Institute. Publication: Systematic Functional Interrogation of Rare Cancer Variants Identifies Oncogenic Alleles. Kim E, Ilic N, Shrestha Y, Zou L, Kamburov A, Zhu C, Yang X, Lubonja R, Tran N, Nguyen C, Lawrence MS, Piccioni F, Bagul M, Doench JG, Chouinard CR, Wu X, Hogstrom L, Natoli T, Tamayo P, Horn H, Corsello SM, Lage K, Root DE, Subramanian A, Golub TR, Getz G, Boehm JS, Hahn WC. Cancer Discov. 2016 Jul;6(7):714-26. doi: 10.1158/2159-8290.CD-16-0160. Epub 2016 May 4. PubMed 27147599.
Backbone
  Vector backbone: pDONR223
  Backbone manufacturer: Invitrogen
  Backbone size w/o insert (bp): 2790
  Vector type: Gateway Entry vector
Growth in bacteria
  Bacterial resistance: Spectinomycin, 50 μg/mL
  Growth temperature: 37°C
  Growth strain: DH5alpha
  Copy number: High Copy
Gene/Insert
  Gene/Insert name: RB1
  Species: H. sapiens (human)
  Mutation: V654L
  GenBank ID: NM_000321.2
  Entrez Gene: RB1 (a.k.a. OSRC, PPP1R130, RB, p105-Rb, p110-RB1, pRb, pp110)
  Promoter: None
  Cloning method: Gateway Cloning
  Sequencing primers: 5′ M13pUC-fwd; 3′ M13-Rev
Terms and licenses: Academic/Nonprofit Terms; Industry Terms: Not Available to Industry
Depositor comments: Closed state: stop codon immediately follows insert
How to cite: pDONR223_RB1_p.V654L was a gift from Jesse Boehm & William Hahn & David Root (Addgene plasmid # 81562 ; http://n2t.net/addgene:81562 ; RRID:Addgene_81562)
