[The description below was written by a language model from this plasmid's Addgene catalogue record and pLannotate feature annotations shown in this document.]
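Description:
pDONR223_RB1_p.V654L is a Gateway entry clone built on the Invitrogen pDONR223 backbone and carrying the human RB1 open reading frame (reference transcript NM_000321.2) with a V654L substitution. It belongs to the Target Accelerator Plasmid Collection, a set of cancer-associated variant ORFs assembled for systematic functional testing of rare alleles. The plasmid is maintained in E. coli at high copy from a ColE1/pUC-type origin and is selected with spectinomycin through the aadA (SmR) aminoglycoside adenylyltransferase gene. This gene sits downstream of a class 1 integron Pc promoter fragment and a short gentamicin-acetyltransferase remnant. Small lacZα and lacI fragments and the rrnB T1 and T2 terminators are backbone remnants, with the terminators helping to insulate the cloning region from read-through transcription.

In the 5,580 nt sequenced record, the RB1 coding sequence spans roughly 2.8 kb and is flanked on both sides by attL recombination sites in opposite orientations. The annotation software labels both as attL3, which is an automated call. Functionally they are the pair of attL sites that lets LR Clonase transfer the ORF directionally into any attR-containing destination vector. The record lists no promoter for the insert, so the clone is a shuttle source and not an expression construct. The only promoter near the insert is a T7 promoter lying just outside the downstream attL site and pointing back toward it. The ORF is in the "closed" configuration, with a stop codon immediately after the insert, so it yields native C-terminal protein and cannot be fused to C-terminal tags in destination vectors. M13 primer sites flank the cassette for sequence verification. Typical use is to move the RB1 V654L allele into lentiviral or other expression vectors to compare its activity with wild-type RB1.
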