Features (pLannotate 1.2.2; 12 found; start..end, strand, type, name):
     38..74      -  CDS            lacZα (fragment): LacZα fragment of β-galactosidase; lacZ fragment
     91..186     +  protein_bind   attL3: mutant version of attL; recombination site for the Gateway® LR reaction LR Clonase™
    192..2975    +  CDS            RB1: RB_HUMAN - Experimental evidence at protein level: Swiss-Prot protein existence level 1. (Microbial infection) In case of viral infections, interactions with SV40 large T antigen, HPV E7 protein or adenovirus E1A protein induce the disassembly of RB1-E2F1 complex thereby disrupting RB1's activity. From Homo sapiens (Human).
   2983..3078    -  protein_bind   attL3: mutant version of attL; recombination site for the Gateway® LR reaction LR Clonase™
   3097..3115    -  promoter       T7 promoter: promoter for bacteriophage T7 RNA polymerase
   3305..3328    +  promoter       Pc promoter (fragment): intI1 (promoter lies within the coding sequence); class 1 integron promoter
   3504..3560    +  CDS            GmR (fragment): gentamycin acetyltransferase; aacC1; confers resistance to gentamycin
   3567..4358    +  CDS            SmR: aminoglycoside adenylyltransferase (Murphy, 1985); aadA; confers resistance to spectinomycin and streptomycin
   4451..5039    +  rep_origin     ori: high-copy-number ColE1/pMB1/pBR322/pUC origin of replication
   5222..5314    +  CDS            lacI (fragment): lac repressor; lacI; The lac repressor binds to the lac operator to inhibit transcription in E. coli. This inhibition can be relieved by adding lactose or isopropyl-β-D-thiogalactopyranoside (IPTG).
   5369..5396    -  terminator     rrnB T2 terminator: transcription terminator T2 from the E. coli rrnB gene
   5528..5571    +  terminator     rrnB T1 terminator: Escherichia coli rrnB; transcription terminator T1 from the E. coli rrnB gene
>Addgene plasmid #81562 | pDONR223_RB1_p.V654L | addgene full sequence | sequence record 166775 | Addgene NGS Result
GGCAGTTCCCTACTCTCGCGTTAACGCTAGCATGGATGTTTTCCCAGTCACGACGTTGTAAAACGACGGC
CAGTCTTAAGCTCGGGCCCCAAATAATGATTTTATTTTGACTGATAGTGACCTGTTCGTTGCAACAAATT
GATGAGCAATGCTTTTTTATAATGCCAACTTTGTACAAAAAAGTTGGCACCATGCCGCCCAAAACCCCCC
GAAAAACGGCCGCCACCGCCGCCGCTGCCGCCGCGGAACCCCCGGCACCGCCGCCGCCGCCCCCTCCTGA
GGAGGACCCAGAGCAGGACAGCGGCCCGGAGGACCTGCCTCTCGTCAGGCTTGAGTTTGAAGAAACAGAA
GAACCTGATTTTACTGCATTATGTCAGAAATTAAAGATACCAGATCATGTCAGAGAGAGAGCTTGGTTAA
CTTGGGAGAAAGTTTCATCTGTGGATGGAGTATTGGGAGGTTATATTCAAAAGAAAAAGGAACTGTGGGG
AATCTGTATCTTTATTGCAGCAGTTGACCTAGATGAGATGTCGTTCACTTTTACTGAGCTACAGAAAAAC
ATAGAAATCAGTGTCCATAAATTCTTTAACTTACTAAAAGAAATTGATACCAGTACCAAAGTTGATAATG
CTATGTCAAGACTGTTGAAGAAGTATGATGTATTGTTTGCACTCTTCAGCAAATTGGAAAGGACATGTGA
ACTTATATATTTGACACAACCCAGCAGTTCGATATCTACTGAAATAAATTCTGCATTGGTGCTAAAAGTT
TCTTGGATCACATTTTTATTAGCTAAAGGGGAAGTATTACAAATGGAAGATGATCTGGTGATTTCATTTC
AGTTAATGCTATGTGTCCTTGACTATTTTATTAAACTCTCACCTCCCATGTTGCTCAAAGAACCATATAA
AACAGCTGTTATACCCATTAATGGTTCACCTCGAACACCCAGGCGAGGTCAGAACAGGAGTGCACGGATA
GCAAAACAACTAGAAAATGATACAAGAATTATTGAAGTTCTCTGTAAAGAACATGAATGTAATATAGATG
AGGTGAAAAATGTTTATTTCAAAAATTTTATACCTTTTATGAATTCTCTTGGACTTGTAACATCTAATGG
ACTTCCAGAGGTTGAAAATCTTTCTAAACGATACGAAGAAATTTATCTTAAAAATAAAGATCTAGATGCA
AGATTATTTTTGGATCATGATAAAACTCTTCAGACTGATTCTATAGACAGTTTTGAAACACAGAGAACAC
CACGAAAAAGTAACCTTGATGAAGAGGTGAATGTAATTCCTCCACACACTCCAGTTAGGACTGTTATGAA
CACTATCCAACAATTAATGATGATTTTAAATTCAGCAAGTGATCAACCTTCAGAAAATCTGATTTCCTAT
TTTAACAACTGCACAGTGAATCCAAAAGAAAGTATACTGAAAAGAGTGAAGGATATAGGATACATCTTTA
AAGAGAAATTTGCTAAAGCTGTGGGACAGGGTTGTGTCGAAATTGGATCACAGCGATACAAACTTGGAGT
TCGCTTGTATTACCGAGTAATGGAATCCATGCTTAAATCAGAAGAAGAACGATTATCCATTCAAAATTTT
AGCAAACTTCTGAATGACAACATTTTTCATATGTCTTTATTGGCGTGCGCTCTTGAGGTTGTAATGGCCA
CATATAGCAGAAGTACATCTCAGAATCTTGATTCTGGAACAGATTTGTCTTTCCCATGGATTCTGAATGT
GCTTAATTTAAAAGCCTTTGATTTTTACAAAGTGATCGAAAGTTTTATCAAAGCAGAAGGCAACTTGACA
AGAGAAATGATAAAACATTTAGAACGATGTGAACATCGAATCATGGAATCCCTTGCATGGCTCTCAGATT
CACCTTTATTTGATCTTATTAAACAATCAAAGGACCGAGAAGGACCAACTGATCACCTTGAATCTGCTTG
TCCTCTTAATCTTCCTCTCCAGAATAATCACACTGCAGCAGATATGTATCTTTCTCCTGTAAGATCTCCA
AAGAAAAAAGGTTCAACTACGCGTGTAAATTCTACTGCAAATGCAGAGACACAAGCAACCTCAGCCTTCC
AGACCCAGAAGCCATTGAAATCTACCTCTCTTTCACTGTTTTATAAAAAACTGTATCGGCTAGCCTATCT
CCGGCTAAATACACTTTGTGAACGCCTTCTGTCTGAGCACCCAGAATTAGAACATATCATCTGGACCCTT
TTCCAGCACACCCTGCAGAATGAGTATGAACTCATGAGAGACAGGCATTTGGACCAAATTATGATGTGTT
CCATGTATGGCATATGCAAAGTGAAGAATATAGACCTTAAATTCAAAATCATTGTAACAGCATACAAGGA
TCTTCCTCATGCTGTTCAGGAGACATTCAAACGTGTTTTGATCAAAGAAGAGGAGTATGATTCTATTATA
GTATTCTATAACTCGGTCTTCATGCAGAGACTGAAAACAAATATTTTGCAGTATGCTTCCACCAGGCCCC
CTACCTTGTCACCAATACCTCACATTCCTCGAAGCCCTTACAAGTTTCCTAGTTCACCCTTACGGATTCC
TGGAGGGAACATCTATATTTCACCCCTGAAGAGTCCATATAAAATTTCAGAAGGTCTGCCAACACCAACA
AAAATGACTCCAAGATCAAGAATCTTAGTATCAATTGGTGAATCATTCGGGACTTCTGAGAAGTTCCAGA
AAATAAATCAGATGGTATGTAACAGCGACCGTGTGCTCAAAAGAAGTGCTGAAGGAAGCAACCCTCCTAA
ACCACTGAAAAAACTACGCTTTGATATTGAAGGATCAGATGAAGCAGATGGAAGTAAACATCTCCCAGGA
GAGTCCAAATTTCAGCAGAAACTGGCAGAAATGACTTCTACTCGAACACGAATGCAAAAGCAGAAAATGA
ATGATAGCATGGATACCTCAAACAAGGAAGAGAAATGATTGCCAACTTTCTTGTACAAAGTTGGCATTAT
AAGAAAGCATTGCTTATCAATTTGTTGCAACGAACAGGTCACTATCAGTCAAAATAAAATCATTATTTGC
CATCCAGCTGATATCCCCTATAGTGAGTCGTATTACATGGTCATAGCTGTTTCCTGGCAGCTCTGGCCCG
TGTCTCAAAATCTCTGATGTTACATTGCACAAGATAAAAATATATCATCATGCCTCCTCTAGACCAGCCA
GGACAGAAATGCCTCGACTTCGCTGCTACCCAAGGTTGCCGGGTGACGCACACCGTGGAAACGGATGAAG
GCACGAACCCAGTGGACATAAGCCTGTTCGGTTCGTAAGCTGTAATGCAAGTAGCGTATGCGCTCACGCA
ACTGGTCCAGAACCTTGACCGAACGCAGCGGTGGTAACGGCGCAGTGGCGGTTTTCATGGCTTGTTATGA
CTGTTTTTTTGGGGTACAGTCTATGCCTCGGGCATCCAAGCAGCAAGCGCGTTACGCCGTGGGTCGATGT
TTGATGTTATGGAGCAGCAACGATGTTACGCAGCAGGGCAGTCGCCCTAAAACAAAGTTAAACATTATGA
GGGAAGCGGTGATCGCCGAAGTATCGACTCAACTATCAGAGGTAGTTGGCGTCATCGAGCGCCATCTCGA
ACCGACGTTGCTGGCCGTACATTTGTACGGCTCCGCAGTGGATGGCGGCCTGAAGCCACACAGTGATATT
GATTTGCTGGTTACGGTGACCGTAAGGCTTGATGAAACAACGCGGCGAGCTTTGATCAACGACCTTTTGG
AAACTTCGGCTTCCCCTGGAGAGAGCGAGATTCTCCGCGCTGTAGAAGTCACCATTGTTGTGCACGACGA
CATCATTCCGTGGCGTTATCCAGCTAAGCGCGAACTGCAATTTGGAGAATGGCAGCGCAATGACATTCTT
GCAGGTATCTTCGAGCCAGCCACGATCGACATTGATCTGGCTATCTTGCTGACAAAAGCAAGAGAACATA
GCGTTGCCTTGGTAGGTCCAGCGGCGGAGGAACTCTTTGATCCGGTTCCTGAACAGGATCTATTTGAGGC
GCTAAATGAAACCTTAACGCTATGGAACTCGCCGCCCGACTGGGCTGGCGATGAGCGAAATGTAGTGCTT
ACGTTGTCCCGCATTTGGTACAGCGCAGTAACCGGCAAAATCGCGCCGAAGGATGTCGCTGCCGACTGGG
CAATGGAGCGCCTGCCGGCCCAGTATCAGCCCGTCATACTTGAAGCTAGACAGGCTTATCTTGGACAAGA
AGAAGATCGCTTGGCCTCGCGCGCAGATCAGTTGGAAGAATTTGTCCACTACGTGAAAGGCGAGATCACC
AAGGTAGTCGGCAAATAACCCTCGAGCCACCCATGACCAAAATCCCTTAACGTGAGTTACGCGTCGTTCC
ACTGAGCGTCAGACCCCGTAGAAAAGATCAAAGGATCTTCTTGAGATCCTTTTTTTCTGCGCGTAATCTG
CTGCTTGCAAACAAAAAAACCACCGCTACCAGCGGTGGTTTGTTTGCCGGATCAAGAGCTACCAACTCTT
TTTCCGAAGGTAACTGGCTTCAGCAGAGCGCAGATACCAAATACTGTTCTTCTAGTGTAGCCGTAGTTAG
GCCACCACTTCAAGAACTCTGTAGCACCGCCTACATACCTCGCTCTGCTAATCCTGTTACCAGTGGCTGC
TGCCAGTGGCGATAAGTCGTGTCTTACCGGGTTGGACTCAAGACGATAGTTACCGGATAAGGCGCAGCGG
TCGGGCTGAACGGGGGGTTCGTGCACACAGCCCAGCTTGGAGCGAACGACCTACACCGAACTGAGATACC
TACAGCGTGAGCTATGAGAAAGCGCCACGCTTCCCGAAGGGAGAAAGGCGGACAGGTATCCGGTAAGCGG
CAGGGTCGGAACAGGAGAGCGCACGAGGGAGCTTCCAGGGGGAAACGCCTGGTATCTTTATAGTCCTGTC
GGGTTTCGCCACCTCTGACTTGAGCGTCGATTTTTGTGATGCTCGTCAGGGGGGCGGAGCCTATGGAAAA
ACGCCAGCAACGCGGCCTTTTTACGGTTCCTGGCCTTTTGCTGGCCTTTTGCTCACATGTTCTTTCCTGC
GTTATCCCCTGATTCTGTGGATAACCGTATTACCGCCTTTGAGTGAGCTGATACCGCTCGCCGCAGCCGA
ACGACCGAGCGCAGCGAGTCAGTGAGCGAGGAAGCGGAAGAGCGCCCAATACGCAAACCGCCTCTCCCCG
CGCGTTGGCCGATTCATTAATGCAGCTGGCACGACAGGTTTCCCGACTGGAAAGCGGGCAGTGAGCGCAA
CGCAATTAATACGCGTACCGCTAGCCAGGAAGAGTTTGTAGAAACGCAAAAAGGCCATCCGTCAGGATGG
CCTTCTGCTTAGTTTGATGCCTGGCAGTTTATGGCGGGCGTCCTGCCCGCCACCCTCCGGGCCGTTGCTT
CACAACGTTCAAATCCGCTCCCGGCGGATTTGTCCTACTCAGGAGAGCGTTCACCGACAAACAACAGATA
AAACGAAAGGCCCAGTCTTCCGACTGAGCCTTTCGTTTTATTTGATGCCT
