>Addgene plasmid #81562 | pDONR223_RB1_p.V654L | depositor partial sequence | sequence record 154881 | Insert sequence
ATGCCGCCCAAAACCCCCCGAAAAACGGCCGCCACCGCCGCCGCTGCCGCCGCGGAACCCCCGGCACCGC
CGCCGCCGCCCCCTCCTGAGGAGGACCCAGAGCAGGACAGCGGCCCGGAGGACCTGCCTCTCGTCAGGCT
TGAGTTTGAAGAAACAGAAGAACCTGATTTTACTGCATTATGTCAGAAATTAAAGATACCAGATCATGTC
AGAGAGAGAGCTTGGTTAACTTGGGAGAAAGTTTCATCTGTGGATGGAGTATTGGGAGGTTATATTCAAA
AGAAAAAGGAACTGTGGGGAATCTGTATCTTTATTGCAGCAGTTGACCTAGATGAGATGTCGTTCACTTT
TACTGAGCTACAGAAAAACATAGAAATCAGTGTCCATAAATTCTTTAACTTACTAAAAGAAATTGATACC
AGTACCAAAGTTGATAATGCTATGTCAAGACTGTTGAAGAAGTATGATGTATTGTTTGCACTCTTCAGCA
AATTGGAAAGGACATGTGAACTTATATATTTGACACAACCCAGCAGTTCGATATCTACTGAAATAAATTC
TGCATTGGTGCTAAAAGTTTCTTGGATCACATTTTTATTAGCTAAAGGGGAAGTATTACAAATGGAAGAT
GATCTGGTGATTTCATTTCAGTTAATGCTATGTGTCCTTGACTATTTTATTAAACTCTCACCTCCCATGT
TGCTCAAAGAACCATATAAAACAGCTGTTATACCCATTAATGGTTCACCTCGAACACCCAGGCGAGGTCA
GAACAGGAGTGCACGGATAGCAAAACAACTAGAAAATGATACAAGAATTATTGAAGTTCTCTGTAAAGAA
CATGAATGTAATATAGATGAGGTGAAAAATGTTTATTTCAAAAATTTTATACCTTTTATGAATTCTCTTG
GACTTGTAACATCTAATGGACTTCCAGAGGTTGAAAATCTTTCTAAACGATACGAAGAAATTTATCTTAA
AAATAAAGATCTAGATGCAAGATTATTTTTGGATCATGATAAAACTCTTCAGACTGATTCTATAGACAGT
TTTGAAACACAGAGAACACCACGAAAAAGTAACCTTGATGAAGAGGTGAATGTAATTCCTCCACACACTC
CAGTTAGGACTGTTATGAACACTATCCAACAATTAATGATGATTTTAAATTCAGCAAGTGATCAACCTTC
AGAAAATCTGATTTCCTATTTTAACAACTGCACAGTGAATCCAAAAGAAAGTATACTGAAAAGAGTGAAG
GATATAGGATACATCTTTAAAGAGAAATTTGCTAAAGCTGTGGGACAGGGTTGTGTCGAAATTGGATCAC
AGCGATACAAACTTGGAGTTCGCTTGTATTACCGAGTAATGGAATCCATGCTTAAATCAGAAGAAGAACG
ATTATCCATTCAAAATTTTAGCAAACTTCTGAATGACAACATTTTTCATATGTCTTTATTGGCGTGCGCT
CTTGAGGTTGTAATGGCCACATATAGCAGAAGTACATCTCAGAATCTTGATTCTGGAACAGATTTGTCTT
TCCCATGGATTCTGAATGTGCTTAATTTAAAAGCCTTTGATTTTTACAAAGTGATCGAAAGTTTTATCAA
AGCAGAAGGCAACTTGACAAGAGAAATGATAAAACATTTAGAACGATGTGAACATCGAATCATGGAATCC
CTTGCATGGCTCTCAGATTCACCTTTATTTGATCTTATTAAACAATCAAAGGACCGAGAAGGACCAACTG
ATCACCTTGAATCTGCTTGTCCTCTTAATCTTCCTCTCCAGAATAATCACACTGCAGCAGATATGTATCT
TTCTCCTGTAAGATCTCCAAAGAAAAAAGGTTCAACTACGCGTGTAAATTCTACTGCAAATGCAGAGACA
CAAGCAACCTCAGCCTTCCAGACCCAGAAGCCATTGAAATCTACCTCTCTTTCACTGTTTTATAAAAAAC
TGTATCGGCTAGCCTATCTCCGGCTAAATACACTTTGTGAACGCCTTCTGTCTGAGCACCCAGAATTAGA
ACATATCATCTGGACCCTTTTCCAGCACACCCTGCAGAATGAGTATGAACTCATGAGAGACAGGCATTTG
GACCAAATTATGATGTGTTCCATGTATGGCATATGCAAAGTGAAGAATATAGACCTTAAATTCAAAATCA
TTGTAACAGCATACAAGGATCTTCCTCATGCTGTTCAGGAGACATTCAAACGTGTTTTGATCAAAGAAGA
GGAGTATGATTCTATTATAGTATTCTATAACTCGGTCTTCATGCAGAGACTGAAAACAAATATTTTGCAG
TATGCTTCCACCAGGCCCCCTACCTTGTCACCAATACCTCACATTCCTCGAAGCCCTTACAAGTTTCCTA
GTTCACCCTTACGGATTCCTGGAGGGAACATCTATATTTCACCCCTGAAGAGTCCATATAAAATTTCAGA
AGGTCTGCCAACACCAACAAAAATGACTCCAAGATCAAGAATCTTAGTATCAATTGGTGAATCATTCGGG
ACTTCTGAGAAGTTCCAGAAAATAAATCAGATGGTATGTAACAGCGACCGTGTGCTCAAAAGAAGTGCTG
AAGGAAGCAACCCTCCTAAACCACTGAAAAAACTACGCTTTGATATTGAAGGATCAGATGAAGCAGATGG
AAGTAAACATCTCCCAGGAGAGTCCAAATTTCAGCAGAAACTGGCAGAAATGACTTCTACTCGAACACGA
ATGCAAAAGCAGAAAATGAATGATAGCATGGATACCTCAAACAAGGAAGAGAAA
